Addgene plasmid #172806: pLBT0100
Purpose: Level 1 module containing 35S-PTAC5-cYFP_P3 F
Depositing lab: Benjamin Field. Depositing organization: CNRS DR12, Delegation Provence et Corse. Publication: MoBiFC: development of a modular bimolecular fluorescence complementation toolkit for the analysis of chloroplast protein-protein interactions. Velay F, Soula M, Mehrez M, Belbachir C, D'Alessandro S, Laloi C, Crete P, Field B. Plant Methods. 2022 May 26;18(1):69. doi: 10.1186/s13007-022-00902-1. PubMed 35619173.
Backbone
  Vector backbone: pICH47751
  Backbone manufacturer: Engler et al. 2014
  Vector type: Synthetic Biology
Growth in bacteria
  Bacterial resistance: Ampicillin, 100 μg/mL
  Growth temperature: 37°C
  Growth strain: DH5alpha
  Copy number: High Copy
Gene/Insert
  Gene/Insert name: p35S-5UTMV-CTPSSU-mPTAC5-cYFP3XHA-3U+TER35S
  Species: A. thaliana (mustard weed)
  Cloning method: Restriction Enzyme; 5′ cloning site Unknown (unknown if destroyed)
Terms and licenses: Academic/Nonprofit Terms; Industry Terms: Not Available to Industry
Depositor comments: Please visit https://www.biorxiv.org/content/10.1101/2021.03.01.433373v1 for bioRxiv preprint.
How to cite: pLBT0100 was a gift from Benjamin Field (Addgene plasmid # 172806 ; http://n2t.net/addgene:172806 ; RRID:Addgene_172806)
