[The description below was written by a language model from this plasmid's Addgene catalogue record and pLannotate feature annotations shown in this document.]
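Description:
pLBT0100 is a Level 1 Golden Gate/MoClo module built in the pICH47751 acceptor backbone, carrying a single complete plant transcription unit in the forward orientation at position 3. It belongs to the MoBiFC toolkit, a modular bimolecular fluorescence complementation system designed for testing protein-protein interactions inside chloroplasts. The 7.7 kb plasmid is maintained in E. coli at high copy through a ColE1/pUC-type origin and selected with ampicillin via the β-lactamase gene. The backbone also carries the incP oriV and trfA replication functions, giving broad-host-range replication. Nopaline-type left and right T-DNA border repeats flank the cargo, so the unit sits in a binary-vector context compatible with Agrobacterium-mediated delivery.

The transcription unit is driven by the strong constitutive CaMV 35S promoter. The upstream annotation of a CaMV protein fragment probably reflects extended viral promoter sequence rather than an intended coding region. The promoter is followed by the tobacco mosaic virus Ω leader, which acts as a translational enhancer. The open reading frame begins with fragments of the Arabidopsis RuBisCO small subunit RBCS-1A, which correspond to the "CTPSSU" chloroplast transit peptide in the insert name and direct import into the plastid. Next comes a fragment of Arabidopsis PTAC5, named mPTAC5 and presumably the mature form lacking its own targeting sequence. PTAC5 is a zinc-dependent disulfide isomerase linked to plastid-encoded RNA polymerase-dependent transcription. It is fused at its C-terminus to a C-terminal fragment of a yellow fluorescent protein (annotated as VC155 from mVenus) and a 3xHA epitope tag for immunodetection, and the unit ends with the CaMV 35S polyadenylation signal.

Fluorescence is reconstituted only when this fusion is brought close to a partner protein carrying the complementary N-terminal fragment. The module is normally assembled with other Level 1 units into a multigene construct for such assays.
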