Features (pLannotate 1.2.2; 18 found; start..end, strand, type, name):
     33..839     +  CDS            IBMP_CAMVB (fragment): Experimental evidence at protein level: Swiss-Prot protein existence level 1. Enhances the ribosomal termination-reinitiation event leading to the translation of major open reading frames on the polycistronic viral RNAs. From Cauliflower mosaic virus (strain Bari 1) (CaMV).
   1023..1368    +  promoter       CaMV 35S promoter: strong constitutive promoter from cauliflower mosaic virus
   1320..1366    +  promoter       minimal CaMV 35S promoter: minimal 35S promoter from cauliflower mosaic virus
   1397..1450    +  misc_feature   TMV Ω: translational enhancer from the tobacco mosaic virus 5'-leader sequence (Gallie et al., 1988)
   1459..1632    +  CDS            RBCS-1A (fragment): RBS1A_ARATH - Also known as ATS1A. Experimental evidence at protein level: Swiss-Prot protein existence level 1. RuBisCO catalyzes two reactions: the carboxylation of D- ribulose 1,5-bisphosphate, the primary event in carbon dioxide fixation, as well as the oxidative fragmentation of the pentose substrate. Both reactions occur simultaneously and in competition at the same active site. Although the small subunit is not catalytic it is essential for maximal activity. From Arabidopsis thaliana (Mouse-ear cress).
   1736..1804    +  CDS            RBCS-1A (fragment): RBS1A_ARATH - Also known as ATS1A. Experimental evidence at protein level: Swiss-Prot protein existence level 1. RuBisCO catalyzes two reactions: the carboxylation of D- ribulose 1,5-bisphosphate, the primary event in carbon dioxide fixation, as well as the oxidative fragmentation of the pentose substrate. Both reactions occur simultaneously and in competition at the same active site. Although the small subunit is not catalytic it is essential for maximal activity. From Arabidopsis thaliana (Mouse-ear cress).
   1808..2848    +  CDS            PTAC5 (fragment): PTAC5_ARATH - Experimental evidence at protein level: Swiss-Prot protein existence level 1. Exhibits zinc-dependent disulfide isomerase activity. Required for seedling and chloroplast development under heat stress, probably by maintaining plastid-encoded RNA polymerase (PEP)-dependent transcription. From Arabidopsis thaliana (Mouse-ear cress).
   2859..3049    +  CDS            VC155 (fragment): C-terminal fragment of mVenus for use in bimolecular fluorescence complementation (BiFC) (Kodama and Hu, 2010)
   3050..3139    +  CDS            3xHA: three tandem HA epitope tags
   3180..3354    +  polyA_signal   CaMV poly(A) signal: cauliflower mosaic virus polyadenylation signal
   3399..3423    +  misc_feature   RB T-DNA repeat: right border repeat from nopaline C58 T-DNA
   3535..3555    -  CDS            TetR (fragment): tetracycline resistance regulatory protein; tetR
   3582..4727    -  CDS            trfA: TRFA_ECOLX - Experimental evidence at protein level: Swiss-Prot protein existence level 1. Also involved in plasmid copy number control, promoting intermolecular coupling of protein bound iterons at oriV, which inhibits replication initiation. From Escherichia coli.
   5063..5651    -  rep_origin     ori: high-copy-number ColE1/pMB1/pBR322/pUC origin of replication
   5822..6682    -  CDS            AmpR: β-lactamase; bla; confers resistance to ampicillin, carbenicillin, and related antibiotics
   6683..6787    -  promoter       AmpR promoter: bla
   6874..7505    -  rep_origin     oriV: incP origin of replication
   7597..7621    +  misc_feature   LB T-DNA repeat: left border repeat from nopaline C58 T-DNA
>Addgene plasmid #172806 | pLBT0100 | addgene full sequence | sequence record 347875 | Addgene NGS Result
TCTGTGAAGACAAACTAGAATTCGAGCTCGGAGGAATTCCAATCCCACAAAAATCTGAGCTTAACAGCAC
AGTTGCTCCTCTCAGAGCAGAATCGGGTATTCAACACCCTCATATCAACTACTACGTTGTGTATAACGGT
CCACATGCCGGTATATACGATGACTGGGGTTGTACAAAGGCGGCAACAAACGGCGTTCCCGGAGTTGCAC
ACAAGAAATTTGCCACTATTACAGAGGCAAGAGCAGCAGCTGACGCGTACACAACAAGTCAGCAAACAGA
CAGGTTGAACTTCATCCCCAAAGGAGAAGCTCAACTCAAGCCCAAGAGCTTTGCTAAGGCCCTAACAAGC
CCACCAAAGCAAAAAGCCCACTGGCTCACGCTAGGAACCAAAAGGCCCAGCAGTGATCCAGCCCCAAAAG
AGATCTCCTTTGCCCCGGAGATTACAATGGACGATTTCCTCTATCTTTACGATCTAGGAAGGAAGTTCGA
AGGTGAAGGTGACGACACTATGTTCACCACTGATAATGAGAAGGTTAGCCTCTTCAATTTCAGAAAGAAT
GCTGACCCACAGATGGTTAGAGAGGCCTACGCAGCAAGTCTCATCAAGACGATCTACCCGAGTAACAATC
TCCAGGAGATCAAATACCTTCCCAAGAAGGTTAAAGATGCAGTCAAAAGATTCAGGACTAATTGCATCAA
GAACACAGAGAAAGACATATTTCTCAAGATCAGAAGTACTATTCCAGTATGGACGATTCAAGGCTTGCTT
CATAAACCAAGGCAAGTAATAGAGATTGGAGTCTCTAAAAAGGTAGTTCCTACTGAATCTAAGGCCATGC
ATGGAGTCTAAGATTCAAATCGAGGATCTAACAGAACTCGCCGTCAAGACTGGCGAACAGTTCATACAGA
GTCTTTTACGACTCAATGACAAGAAGAAAATCTTCGTCAACATGGTGGAGCACGACACTCTGGTCTACTC
CAAAAATGTCAAAGATACAGTCTCAGAAGATCAAAGGGCTATTGAGACTTTTCAACAAAGGATAATTTCG
GGAAACCTCCTCGGATTCCATTGCCCAGCTATCTGTCACTTCATCGAAAGGACAGTAGAAAAGGAAGGTG
GCTCCTACAAATGCCATCATTGCGATAAAGGAAAGGCTATCATTCAAGATCTCTCTGCCGACAGTGGTCC
CAAAGATGGACCCCCACCCACGAGGAGCATCGTGGAAAAAGAAGAGGTTCCAACCACGTCTACAAAGCAA
GTGGATTGATGTGACATCTCCACTGACGTAAGGGATGACGCACAATCCCACTATCCTTCGCAAGACCCTT
CCTCTATATAAGGAAGTTCATTTCATTTGGAGAGGACACGCTCGAGTATAAGAGCTCATTTTTACAACAA
TTACCAACAACAACAAACAACAAACAACATTACAATTACATTTACAATTATCGATACAATGGCTTCCTCT
ATGCTCTCTTCCGCTACTATGGTTGCCTCTCCGGCTCAGGCCACTATGGTCGCTCCTTTCAACGGACTTA
AGTCCTCCGCTGCCTTCCCAGCCACCCGCAAGGCTAACAACGACATTACTTCCATCACAAGCAACGGCGG
AAGAGTTAACTGCATGCAGGTCATTTATATTTCTTCTTTCACTTTTTTATTATTCCATATGATTTTTTTC
GGTTCTTTCTTCGAATCTACATAAACTAATATCATTGGAAAAATCGAAAAAATAGGTGTGGCCTCCGATT
GGAAAGAAGAAGTTTGAGACTCTCTCTTACCTTCCTGACCTTACCGATTCCGAAGGTTGCTTCTCCACTC
AAAATCCCGACCGCGAAGAGGTCCGGTGGCTCCGGGAAGAGCAGAGATGGATTCGCGAGGAGCAACGATG
GATTCGTGAAGAACAGAGATGGATACGCGAACGTGAATCGCTTCTACAAGAGATTTCGGATCTACAGCTC
AGAATTCAATCCCTAGAGTCACGAAATTCGCAATTGGGGAATTCTATTCCCGATACGATTTCGAATATCG
CTGCTTTGCTTCAGGTTTTGAAGGAGAAGAATCGGATTTCTGAGAGTGGATTGAGCGCAACGCCGATGGT
ATTGGAGAGTACGAGAGAACAAATTGTTGAGGAGGTGGAAGAAGAAGAGAAGCGAGTGATTATTGCTGAA
GAGAAAGTTAGGGTTTCGGAGCCGGTGAAGAAGATCAAGAGGAGGATATTGAAAGTTGGAAGCGAAGGCG
ACGATGTTCAAGCTTTGCAGGAAGCTCTGTTGAAATTAGGATTCTATTCGGGCGAAGAGGATATGGAGTT
CTCGAGCTTTTCAAGTGGGACTGCAAGTGCTGTTAAGACTTGGCAAGCATCGCTTGGGGTCCGTGAGGAT
GGGGTAATGACAGCAGAGCTTCTTCAGAGGTTGTTCATGGATGAGGACGTAGAGACAGATAAGGATGAAG
CAAGTACAATGAAGAAAGAGGAAGCTGGTAATGGGGCGGTATTTACTTCAGTGACACAAGTCCCTGAGAA
GAAGCAATCAATCGTGAAAGATCAAAGTGACAGAGAAGTTGACGTTACTCAAAATCGGGTTTTTCTTCTT
GGAGAAAACAGATGGGAAGATCCCTCCAGGCTCATTGGCAGGAACAAACCGGTAGACAGAAGTGAATCAA
CAAACACCAAAACGAGGTGCATCACTTGTCGAGGGGAGGGTCGATTGATGTGCCTAGAGTGCGATGGAAC
CGGTGAGCCAAACATTGAGCCGCAGTTCATGGAGTGGGTTGGTGAAGATACGAAGTGTCCGTACTGTGAA
GGTCTTGGCTATACAGTTTGCGATGTCTGCGACGGCAAAAAAAACTTATCTTCGGGCAGCGTGCAGCTCG
CCGACCACTACCAGCAGAACACCCCCATCGGCGACGGCCCCGTGCTGCTGCCCGACAACCACTACCTGAG
CTACCAGTCCGCCCTGAGCAAAGACCCCAACGAGAAGCGCGATCACATGGTCCTGCTGGAGTTCGTGACC
GCCGCCGGGATCACTCTCGGCATGGACGAGCTGTACAAGTACCCATACGATGTTCCTGACTATGCGGGCT
ATCCCTATGACGTCCCGGACTATGCAGGATCCTATCCATATGACGTTCCAGATTACGCTGCTTAAGCTTC
TCTAGCTAGAGTCGATCGACAAGCTCGAGTTTCTCCATAATAATGTGTGAGTAGTTCCCAGATAAGGGAA
TTAGGGTTCCTATAGGGTTTCGCTCATGTGTTGAGCATATAAGAAACCCTTAGTATGTATTTGTATTTGT
AAAATACTTCTATCAATAAAATTTCTAATTCCTAAAACCAAAATCCAGTACTAAAATCCAGATCGCTTTA
CTTGTCTTCTGCACGAAGTGGTTTAAACTATCAGTGTTTGACAGGATATATTGGCGGGTAAACCTAAGAG
AAAAGAGCGTTTATTAGAATAATCGGATATTTAAAAGGGCGTGAAAAGGTTTATCCGTTCGTCCATTTGT
ATGTGCATGCCAACCACAGGGTTCCCCAGATCAGGCGCTGGCTGCTGAACCCCCAGCCGGAACTGACCCC
ACAAGGCCCTAGCGTTTGCAATGCACCAGGTCATCATTGACCCAGGCGTGTTCCACCAGGCCGCTGCCTC
GCAACTCTTCGCAGGCTTCGCCGACCTGCTCGCGCCACTTCTTCACGCGGGTGGAATCCGATCCGCACAT
GAGGCGGAAGGTTTCCAGCTTGAGCGGGTACGGCTCCCGGTGCGAGCTGAAATAGTCGAACATCCGTCGG
GCCGTCGGCGACAGCTTGCGGTACTTCTCCCATATGAATTTCGTGTAGTGGTCGCCAGCAAACAGCACGA
CGATTTCCTCGTCGATCAGGACCTGGCAACGGGACGTTTTCTTGCCACGGTCCAGGACGCGGAAGCGGTG
CAGCAGCGACACCGATTCCAGGTGCCCAACGCGGTCGGACGTGAAGCCCATCGCCGTCGCCTGTAGGCGC
GACAGGCATTCCTCGGCCTTCGTGTAATACCGGCCATTGATCGACCAGCCCAGGTCCTGGCAAAGCTCGT
AGAACGTGAAGGTGATCGGCTCGCCGATAGGGGTGCGCTTCGCGTACTCCAACACCTGCTGCCACACCAG
TTCGTCATCGTCGGCCCGCAGCTCGACGCCGGTGTAGGTGATCTTCACGTCCTTGTTGACGTGGAAAATG
ACCTTGTTTTGCAGCGCCTCGCGCGGGATTTTCTTGTTGCGCGTGGTGAACAGGGCAGAGCGGGCCGTGT
CGTTTGGCATCGCTCGCATCGTGTCCGGCCACGGCGCAATATCGAACAAGGAAAGCTGCATTTCCTTGAT
CTGCTGCTTCGTGTGTTTCAGCAACGCGGCCTGCTTGGCCTCGCTGACCTGTTTTGCCAGGTCCTCGCCG
GCGGTTTTTCGCTTCTTGGTCGTCATAGTTCCTCGCGTGTCGATGGTCATCGACTTCGCCAAACCTGCCG
CCTCCTGTTCAAGACGACGCGAACGCTCCACGGCGGCCGATGGCGCGGGCAGGGCAGGGGGAGCCAGTTG
CACGCTGTCGCGCTCGATCTTGGCCGTAGCTTGCTGGACCATCGAGCCGACGGACTGGAAGGTTTCGCGG
GGCGCACGCATGACGGTGCGGCTTGCGATGGTTTCGGCATCCTCGGCGGAAAACCCCGCGTCGATCAGTT
CTTGCCTGTATGCCTTCCGGTCAAACGTCCGATTCATTCACCCTCCTTGCGGGATTGCCCCGACTCACGC
CGGGGCAATGTGCCCTTATTCCTGATTTGACCCGCCTGGTGCCTTGGTGTCCAGATAATCCACCTTATCG
GCAATGAAGTCGGTCCCGTAGACCGTCTGGCCGTCCTTCTCGTACTTGGTATTCCGAATCTTGCCCTGCA
CGAATACCAGCGACCCCTTGCCCAAATACTTGCCGTGGGCCTCGGCCTGAGAGCCAAAACACTTGATGCG
GAAGAAGTCGGTGCGCTCCTGCTTGTCGCCGGCATCGTTGCGCCACATCTAGGATCTGCCAGGAACCGTA
AAAAGGCCGCGTTGCTGGCGTTTTTCCATAGGCTCCGCCCCCCTGACGAGCATCACAAAAATCGACGCTC
AAGTCAGAGGTGGCGAAACCCGACAGGACTATAAAGATACCAGGCGTTTCCCCCTGGAAGCTCCCTCGTG
CGCTCTCCTGTTCCGACCCTGCCGCTTACCGGATACCTGTCCGCCTTTCTCCCTTCGGGAAGCGTGGCGC
TTTCTCATAGCTCACGCTGTAGGTATCTCAGTTCGGTGTAGGTCGTTCGCTCCAAGCTGGGCTGTGTGCA
CGAACCCCCCGTTCAGCCCGACCGCTGCGCCTTATCCGGTAACTATCGTCTTGAGTCCAACCCGGTAAGA
CACGACTTATCGCCACTGGCAGCAGCCACTGGTAACAGGATTAGCAGAGCGAGGTATGTAGGCGGTGCTA
CAGAGTTCTTGAAGTGGTGGCCTAACTACGGCTACACTAGAAGAACAGTATTTGGTATCTGCGCTCTGCT
GAAGCCAGTTACCTTCGGAAAAAGAGTTGGTAGCTCTTGATCCGGCAAACAAACCACCGCTGGTAGCGGT
GGTTTTTTTGTTTGCAAGCAGCAGATTACGCGCAGAAAAAAAGGATCTCAAGAAGATCCTTTGATCTTTT
CTACGGGGTCTGACGCTCAGTGGAACGAAAACTCACGTTAAGGGATTTTGGTCATGAGATTATCAAAAAG
GATCTTCACCTAGATCCTTTTAAATTAAAAATGAAGTTTTAAATCAATCTAAAGTATATATGAGTAAACT
TGGTCTGACAGTTACCAATGCTTAATCAGTGAGGCACCTATCTCAGCGATCTGTCTATTTCGTTCATCCA
TAGTTGCCTGACTCCCCGTCGTGTAGATAACTACGATACGGGAGGGCTTACCATCTGGCCCCAGTGCTGC
AATGATACCGCGAGAACCACGCTCACCGGCTCCAGATTTATCAGCAATAAACCAGCCAGCCGGAAGGGCC
GAGCGCAGAAGTGGTCCTGCAACTTTATCCGCCTCCATCCAGTCTATTAATTGTTGCCGGGAAGCTAGAG
TAAGTAGTTCGCCAGTTAATAGTTTGCGCAACGTTGTTGCCATTGCTACAGGCATCGTGGTGTCACGCTC
GTCGTTTGGTATGGCTTCATTCAGCTCCGGTTCCCAACGATCAAGGCGAGTTACATGATCCCCCATGTTG
TGCAAAAAAGCGGTTAGCTCCTTCGGTCCTCCGATCGTTGTCAGAAGTAAGTTGGCCGCAGTGTTATCAC
TCATGGTTATGGCAGCACTGCATAATTCTCTTACTGTCATGCCATCCGTAAGATGCTTTTCTGTGACTGG
TGAGTACTCAACCAAGTCATTCTGAGAATAGTGTATGCGGCGACCGAGTTGCTCTTGCCCGGCGTCAATA
CGGGATAATACCGCGCCACATAGCAGAACTTTAAAAGTGCTCATCATTGGAAAACGTTCTTCGGGGCGAA
AACTCTCAAGGATCTTACCGCTGTTGAGATCCAGTTCGATGTAACCCACTCGTGCACCCAACTGATCTTC
AGCATCTTTTACTTTCACCAGCGTTTCTGGGTGAGCAAAAACAGGAAGGCAAAATGCCGCAAAAAAGGGA
ATAAGGGCGACACGGAAATGTTGAATACTCATACTCTTCCTTTTTCAATATTATTGAAGCATTTATCAAG
GTTATTGTCTCATGAGCGGATACATATTTGAATGTATTTAGAAAAATAAACAAATAGGGGTTCCGCGCAC
GAATTGGCCAGCGCTGCCATTTTTGGGGTGAGGCCGTTCGCGGCCGAGGGGCGCAGCCCCTGGGGGGATG
GGAGGCCCGCGTTAGCGGGCCGGGAGGGTTCGAGAAGGGGGGGCACCCCCCTTCGGCGTGCGCGGTCACG
CGCACAGGGCGCAGCCCTGGTTAAAAACAAGGTTTATAAATATTGGTTTAAAAGCAGGTTAAAAGACAGG
TTAGCGGTGGCCGAAAAACGGGCGGAAACCCTTGCAAATGCTGGATTTTCTGCCTGTGGACAGCCCCTCA
AATGTCAATAGGTGCGCCCCTCATCTGTCAGCACTCTGCCCCTCAAGTGTCAAGGATCGCGCCCCTCATC
TGTCAGTAGTCGCGCCCCTCAAGTGTCAATACCGCAGGGCACTTATCCCCAGGCTTGTCCACATCATCTG
TGGGAAACTCGCGTAAAATCAGGCGTTTTCGCCGATTTGCGAGGCTGGCCAGCTCCACGTCGCCGGCCGA
AATCGAGCCTGCCCCTCATCTGTCAACGCCGCGCCGGGTGAGTCGGCCCCTCAAGTGTCAACGTCCGCCC
CTCATCTGTCAGTGAGGGCCAAGTTTTCCGCGAGGTATCCACAACGCCGGCGGCCGCGGTGTCTCGCACA
CGGCTTCGACGGCGTTTCTGGCGCGTTTGCAGGGCCATAGACGGCCGCCAGCCCAGCGGCGAGGGCAACC
AGCCCGGTGAGCGTCGCAAAGGAGATCCTGATCTGACTGATGGGCTGCCTGTATCGAGTGGTGATTTTGT
GCCGAGCTGCCGGTCGGGGAGCTGTTGGCTGGCTGGTGGCAGGATATATTGTGGTGTAAACAAATTGACG
CTTAGACAACTTAATAACACATTGCGGACGTTTTTAATGTACTGGGGTGGATGCAGTGGGCCCCAC
